Addgene plasmid #220199: pMRS-AraC-GFP
Purpose: mini-Tn7 GFP expression vector - AraC/pBAD promoter
Depositing lab: Larry Halverson. Depositing organization: Iowa State University. Publication: Optimized CRISPR Interference System for Investigating Pseudomonas alloputida Genes Involved in Rhizosphere Microbiome Assembly. Roghair Stroud MN, Vang DX, Halverson LJ. ACS Synth Biol. 2024 Aug 20. doi: 10.1021/acssynbio.4c00312. PubMed 39163848.
Backbone
  Vector backbone: pMRS-GFP
  Vector type: Bacterial Expression, CRISPR
Growth in bacteria
  Bacterial resistance: Kanamycin and Gentamicin, 50 & 10 μg/mL
  Growth temperature: 37°C
  Growth strain: Pir1
  Copy number: High Copy
Gene/Insert
  Gene/Insert name: monomeric superfolder green fluorescent protein (alt names: msfGFP; GFP)
  Species: Synthetic
  Insert size (bp): 729
  Mutation: monomeric superfolder green fluorescent protein
  Promoter: AraC/pBAD
  Cloning method: Restriction Enzyme; 5′ cloning site Unknown (unknown if destroyed)
Terms and licenses: Academic/Nonprofit Terms; Industry Terms: Not Available to Industry
How to cite: pMRS-AraC-GFP was a gift from Larry Halverson (Addgene plasmid # 220199 ; http://n2t.net/addgene:220199 ; RRID:Addgene_220199)
