[The description below was written by a language model from this plasmid's Addgene catalogue record and pLannotate feature annotations shown in this document.]
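Description:
pMRS-AraC-GFP is a mini-Tn7 delivery plasmid for arabinose-inducible expression of monomeric superfolder GFP (msfGFP) in bacteria, built on the pMRS-GFP backbone. It is 5,393 nt by the sequenced record. It replicates from the R6K γ origin, which depends on the pi initiator protein. It is therefore propagated at high copy in a pir-providing E. coli host such as Pir1 and behaves as a suicide vector in recipients lacking pi. An incP oriT allows conjugative transfer into the target strain. Selection uses kanamycin (aphA1) together with gentamicin (aacC1 gentamicin acetyltransferase driven by the class 1 integron Pc promoter).

On the circular map, the segment bounded by the Tn7L and Tn7R ends carries the payload, while aphA1, oriT and the R6K origin lie outside it in the backbone. Within the transposon, the gentamicin cassette is flanked by FRT sites, an arrangement that normally permits FLP-mediated marker removal after insertion. An rrnB T1 terminator sits next to Tn7L. The expression unit consists of araC transcribed divergently from the araBAD promoter, which drives msfGFP. It is followed by a pUC-type multiple cloning site with a small lacZα remnant and the lambda t0 terminator adjacent to Tn7R. AraC represses the promoter in the absence of L-arabinose and activates it when the sugar is present, giving tunable reporter output.

With Tn7 transposase functions supplied separately (none are annotated on this plasmid), the cassette would be expected to integrate into the chromosome as a single copy. The record places the construct within a study optimising a CRISPR interference system for Pseudomonas alloputida. There it likely served as a reporter for AraC/pBAD promoter performance, although the record does not state this explicitly.
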