Features (pLannotate 1.2.2; 16 found; start..end, strand, type, name):
     51..929     -  CDS            araC: L-arabinose regulatory protein; araC
    956..1240    +  promoter       araBAD promoter: araBAD; promoter of the L-arabinose operon of E. coli; the araC regulatory gene is transcribed in the opposite direction (Guzman et al., 1995)
   1352..2059    +  CDS            Superfolder GFP: Superfolder GFP is a basic (constitutively fluorescent) green fluorescent protein published in 2005, derived from Aequorea victoria. It is reported to be a very rapidly-maturing weak dimer.
   2063..2119    +  misc_feature   MCS: pUC18/19 multiple cloning site
   2127..2151    +  CDS            lacZα (fragment): LacZα fragment of β-galactosidase; lacZ fragment
   2162..2256    +  terminator     lambda t0 terminator: transcription terminator from phage lambda
   2260..2459    +  mobile_element Tn7R (fragment): mini-Tn7 element (right end of the Tn7 transposon) Tn7
   2569..3381    +  CDS            aphA1: KKA1_ECOLX - Also known as nptI. Protein inferred from homology: Swiss-Prot protein existence level 3. Resistance to kanamycin and structurally-related aminoglycosides, including amikacin. From Escherichia coli.
   3551..3659    +  oriT           oriT: incP origin of transfer
   3681..4069    -  rep_origin     R6K γ ori: γ replication origin from E. coli plasmid R6K; requires the R6K initiator protein pi for replication
   4078..4243    +  mobile_element Tn7L: mini-Tn7 element (left end of the Tn7 transposon) Tn7
   4257..4343    -  terminator     rrnB T1 terminator: Escherichia coli rrnB; transcription terminator T1 from the E. coli rrnB gene
   4392..4425    +  protein_bind   FRT (minimal): supports FLP-mediated excision but not integration (Turan and Bode, 2011) FLP recombinase from the Saccharomyces cerevisiae 2μ plasmid
   4555..5088    -  CDS            GmR: gentamycin acetyltransferase; aacC1; confers resistance to gentamycin
   5277..5305    -  promoter       Pc promoter: intI1 (promoter lies within the coding sequence); class 1 integron promoter
   5346..5393    +  protein_bind   FRT: FLP-mediated recombination occurs in the 8-bp core sequence TCTAGAAA (Turan and Bode, 2011). FLP recombinase from the Saccharomyces cerevisiae 2μ plasmid
>Addgene plasmid #220199 | pMRS-AraC-GFP | addgene full sequence | sequence record 440947 | Addgene NGS Result
AGAGCGCTTTTGAAGCTAATTCGATCATGCATGAGCGACGTCTTAATTAATTATGACAACTTGACGGCTA
CATCATTCACTTTTTCTTCACAACCGGCACGGAACTCGCTCGGGCTGGCCCCGGTGCATTTTTTAAATAC
CCGCGAGAAATAGAGTTGATCGTCAAAACCAACATTGCGACCGACGGTGGCGATAGGCATCCGGGTGGTG
CTCAAAAGCAGCTTCGCCTGGCTGATACGTTGGTCCTCGCGCCAGCTTAAGACGCTAATCCCTAACTGCT
GGCGGAAAAGATGTGACAGACGCGACGGCGACAAGCAAACATGCTGTGCGACGCTGGCGATATCAAAATT
GCTGTCTGCCAGGTGATCGCTGATGTACTGACAAGCCTCGCGTACCCGATTATCCATCGGTGGATGGAGC
GACTCGTTAATCGCTTCCATGCGCCGCAGTAACAATTGCTCAAGCAGATTTATCGCCAGCAGCTCCGAAT
AGCGCCCTTCCCCTTGCCCGGCGTTAATGATTTGCCCAAACAGGTCGCTGAAATGCGGCTGGTGCGCTTC
ATCCGGGCGAAAGAACCCCGTATTGGCAAATATTGACGGCCAGTTAAGCCATTCATGCCAGTAGGCGCGC
GGACGAAAGTAAACCCACTGGTGATACCATTCGCGAGCCTCCGGATGACGACCGTAGTGATGAATCTCTC
CTGGCGGGAACAGCAAAATATCACCCGGTCGGCAAACAAATTCTCGTCCCTGATTTTTCACCACCCCCTG
ACCGCGAATGGTGAGATTGAGAATATAACCTTTCATTCCCAGCGGTCGGTCGATAAAAAAATCGAGATAA
CCGTTGGCCTCAATCGGCGTTAAACCCGCCACCAGATGGGCATTAAACGAGTATCCCGGCAGCAGGGGAT
CATTTTGCGCTTCAGCCATACTTTTCATACTCCCGCCATTCAGAGAAGAAACCAATTGTCCATATTGCAT
CAGACATTGCCGTCACTGCGTCTTTTACTGGCTCTTCTCGCTAACCAAACCGGTAACCCCGCTTATTAAA
AGCATTCTGTAACAAAGCGGGACCAAAGCCATGACAAAAACGCGTAACAAAAGTGTCTATAATCACGGCA
GAAAAGTCCACATTGATTATTTGCACGGCGTCACACTTTGCTATGCCATAGCATTTTTATCCATAAGATT
AGCGGATCCTACCTGACGCTTTTTATCGCAACTCTCTACTGTTTCTCCATACCCCCTAGGGCCCAAGTTC
ACTTAAAAAGGAGATCAACAATGAAAGCAATTTTCGTACTGAAACATCTTAATCATGCTAAGGAGGTTTT
CTAATGATCATGGGAATTCATAAAGGTGAAGAACTGTTCACCGGTGTTGTTCCGATCCTGGTTGAACTGG
ATGGTGATGTTAACGGCCACAAATTCTCTGTTCGTGGTGAAGGTGAAGGTGATGCAACCAACGGTAAACT
GACCCTGAAATTCATCTGCACTACCGGTAAACTGCCGGTTCCATGGCCGACTCTGGTGACTACCCTGACC
TATGGTGTTCAGTGTTTTTCTCGTTACCCGGATCACATGAAGCAGCATGATTTCTTCAAATCTGCAATGC
CGGAAGGTTATGTACAGGAGCGCACCATTTCTTTCAAAGACGATGGCACCTACAAAACCCGTGCAGAGGT
TAAATTTGAAGGTGATACTCTGGTGAACCGTATTGAACTGAAAGGCATTGATTTCAAAGAGGACGGCAAC
ATCCTGGGCCACAAACTGGAATATAACTTCAACTCCCATAACGTTTACATCACCGCAGACAAACAGAAGA
ACGGTATCAAAGCTAACTTCAAAATTCGCCATAACGTTGAAGACGGTAGCGTACAGCTGGCGGACCACTA
CCAGCAGAACACTCCGATCGGTGATGGTCCGGTTCTGCTGCCGGATAACCACTACCTGTCCACCCAGTCT
AAACTGTCCAAAGACCCGAACGAAAAGCGCGACCACATGGTGCTGCTGGAGTTCGTTACTGCAGCAGGTA
TCACGCACGGCATGGATGAACTCTACAAATAAGAATTCGAGCTCGGTACCCGGGGATCCTCTAGAGTCGA
CCTGCAGGCATGCAAGCTTGCGGCCGCGTCGTGACTGGGAAAACCCTGGCGACTAGTCTTGGACTCCTGT
TGATAGATCCAGTAATGACCTCAGAACTCCATCTGGATTTGTTCAGAACGCTCGGTTGCCGCCGGGCGTT
TTTTATTGGTGAGAATCCAGCCACGCCCCTCTTTAATACGACGGGCAATTTGCACTTCAGAAAATGAAGA
GTTTGCTTTAGCCATAACAAAAGTCCAGTATGCTTTTTCACAGCATAACTGGACTGATTTCAGTTTACAA
CTATTCTGTCTAGTTTAAGACTTTATTGTCATAGTTTAGATCTATTTTGTTCAGTTTAAGACTTTATTGT
CCGCCCACAATTTAAATTTGTGTCTCAAAATCTCTGATGTTACATTGCACAAGATAAAAATATATCATCA
TGAACAATAAAACTGTCTGCTTACATAAACAGTAATACAAGGGGTGTTATGAGCCATATTCAGCGTGAAA
CGAGCTGTAGCCGTCCGCGTCTGAACAGCAACATGGATGCGGATCTGTATGGCTATAAATGGGCGCGTGA
TAACGTGGGTCAGAGCGGCGCGACCATTTATCGTCTGTATGGCAAACCGGATGCGCCGGAACTGTTTCTG
AAACATGGCAAAGGCAGCGTGGCGAACGATGTGACCGATGAAATGGTGCGTCTGAACTGGCTGACCGAAT
TTATGCCGCTGCCGACCATTAAACATTTTATTCGCACCCCGGATGATGCGTGGCTGCTGACCACCGCGAT
TCCGGGCAAAACCGCGTTTCAGGTGCTGGAAGAATATCCGGATAGCGGCGAAAACATTGTGGATGCGCTG
GCCGTGTTTCTGCGTCGTCTGCATAGCATTCCGGTGTGCAACTGCCCGTTTAACAGCGATCGTGTGTTTC
GTCTGGCCCAGGCGCAGAGCCGTATGAACAACGGCCTGGTGGATGCGAGCGATTTTGATGATGAACGTAA
CGGCTGGCCGGTGGAACAGGTGTGGAAAGAAATGCATAAACTGCTGCCGTTTAGCCCGGATAGCGTGGTG
ACCCACGGCGATTTTAGCCTGGATAACCTGATTTTCGATGAAGGCAAACTGATTGGCTGCATTGATGTGG
GCCGTGTGGGCATTGCGGATCGTTATCAGGATCTGGCCATTCTGTGGAACTGCCTGGGCGAATTTAGCCC
GAGCCTGCAAAAACGTCTGTTTCAGAAATATGGCATTGATAATCCGGATATGAACAAACTGCAATTTCAT
CTGATGCTGGATGAATTTTTCTAATAATTAATTGGACCGCGGTCCGCGCGTTGTCCTTTTCCGCTGCATA
ACCCTGCTTCGGGGTCATTATAGCGATTTTTTCGGTATATCCATCCTTTTTCGCACGATATACAGGATTT
TGCCAAAGGGTTCGTGTAGACTTTCCTTGGTGTATCCAACGGCGTCAGCCGGGCAGGATAGGTGAAGTAG
GCCCACCCGCGAGCGGGTGTTCCTTCTTCACTGTCCCTTATTCGCACCTGGCGGTGCTCAACGGGAATCC
TGCTCTGCGAGGCTGGCCGTAGGCCGGCCGGCGCGCCCCATGTCAGCCGTTAAGTGTTCCTGTGTCACTC
AAAATTGCTTTGAGAGGCTCTAAGGGCTTCTCAGTGCGTTACATCCCTGGCTTGTTGTCCACAACCGTTA
AACCTTAAAGGCTTTAAAAGCCTTATATATTCTTTTTTTTCTTATAAAACTTAAAACCTTAGAGGCTATT
TAAGTTGCTGATTTATATTAATTTTATTGTTCAAACATGAGAGCTTAGTACGTGAAACATGAGAGCTTAG
TACGTTAGCCATGAGAGCTTAGTACGTTAGCCATGAGGGTTTAGTTCGTTAAACATGAGAGCTTAGTACG
TTAAACATGAGAGCTTAGTACGTGAAACATGAGAGCTTAGTACGTACTATCAACAGGTTGAACTGCTGAT
CTTCAGATCGGCGCGCCTGTGGGCGGACAAAATAGTTGGGAACTGGGAGGGGTGGAAATGGAGTTTTTAA
GGATTATTTAGGGAAGAGTGACAAAATAGATGGGAACTGGGTGTAGCGTCGTAAGCTAATACGAAAATTA
AAAATGACAAAATAGTTTGGAACTAGATTTCACTTATCTGGTTTCTAGGGCGGCGGATTTGTCCTACTCA
GGAGAGCGTTCACCGACAAACAACAGATAAAACGAAAGGCCCAGTCTTTCGACTGAGCCTTTCGTTTTAT
TTGATGCCGACGTCCGGACGATCGAATTGGGGATCTTGAAGTACCTATTCCGAAGTTCCTATTCTCTAGA
AAGTATAGGAACTTCAGAGCGCTTTTGAAGCTGATGTGCTTAAAAACTTACTCAATGGAATTCTAGATCG
AATTGGCCGCGGCGTTGTGACAATTTACCGAACAACTCCGCGGCCGGGAAGCCGATCTCGGCTTGAACGA
ATTGTTAGGTGGCGGTACTTGGGTCGATATCAAAGTGCATCACTTCTTCCCGTATGCCCAACTTTGTATA
GAGAGCCACTGCGGGATCGTCACCGTAATCTGCTTGCACGTAGATCACATAAGCACCAAGCGCGTTGGCC
TCATGCTTGAGGAGATTGATGAGCGCGGTGGCAATGCCCTGCCTCCGGTGCTCGCCGGAGACTGCGAGAT
CATAGATATAGATCTCACTACGCGGCTGCTCAAACTTGGGCAGAACGTAAGCCGCGAGAGCGCCAACAAC
CGCTTCTTGGTCGAAGGCAGCAAGCGCGATGAATGTCTTACTACGGAGCAAGTTCCCGAGGTAATCGGAG
TCCGGCTGATGTTGGGAGTAGGTGGCTACGTCTCCGAACTCACGACCGAAAAGATCAAGAGCAGCCCGCA
TGGATTTGACTTGGTCAGGGCCGAGCCTACATGTGCGAATGATGCCCATACTTGAGCCACCTAACTTTGT
TTTAGGGCGACTGCCCTGCTGCGTAACATCGTTGCTGCTGCGTAACATCGTTGCTGCTCCATAACATCAA
ACATCGACCCACGGCGTAACGCGCTTGCTGCTTGGATGCCCGAGGCATAGACTGTACAAAAAAACAGTCA
TAACAAGCCATGAAAACCGCCACTGCGCCGTTACCACCGCTGCGTTCGGTCAAGGTTCTGGACCAGTTGC
GTGAGCGCATACGCTACTTGCATTACAGTTTACGAACCGAACAGGCTTATGTCAATCCGATCCATTGCTG
TTGACAAAGGGAATCAGGGGATCTTGAAGTTCCTATTCCGAAGTTCCTATTCTCTAGAAAGTATAGGAAC
TTC
